>Addgene plasmid #22117 | pGEX-6P1-Ataxin3Q22 | addgene full sequence | sequence record 194145 | Addgene NGS Result
CGCAGCGAGTCAGTGAGCGAGGAAGCGGAAGAGCGCCTGATGCGGTATTTTCTCCTTACGCATCTGTGCG
GTATTTCACACCGCATAAATTCCGACACCATCGAATGGCGCAAAACCTTTCGCGGTATGGCATGATAGCG
CCCGGAAGAGAGTCAATTCAGGGTGGTGAATGTGAAACCAGTAACGTTATACGATGTCGCAGAGTATGCC
GGTGTCTCTTATCAGACCGTTTCCCGCGTGGTGAACCAGGCCAGCCACGTTTCTGCGAAAACGCGGGAAA
AAGTGGAAGCGGCGATGGCGGAGCTGAATTACATTCCCAACCGCGTGGCACAACAACTGGCGGGCAAACA
GTCGTTGCTGATTGGCGTTGCCACCTCCAGTCTGGCCCTGCACGCGCCGTCGCAAATTGTCGCGGCGATT
AAATCTCGCGCCGATCAACTGGGTGCCAGCGTGGTGGTGTCGATGGTAGAACGAAGCGGCGTCGAAGCCT
GTAAAGCGGCGGTGCACAATCTTCTCGCGCAACGCGTCAGTGGGCTGATCATTAACTATCCGCTGGATGA
CCAGGATGCCATTGCTGTGGAAGCTGCCTGCACTAATGTTCCGGCGTTATTTCTTGATGTCTCTGACCAG
ACACCCATCAACAGTATTATTTTCTCCCATGAAGACGGTACGCGACTGGGCGTGGAGCATCTGGTCGCAT
TGGGTCACCAGCAAATCGCGCTGTTAGCGGGCCCATTAAGTTCTGTCTCGGCGCGTCTGCGTCTGGCTGG
CTGGCATAAATATCTCACTCGCAATCAAATTCAGCCGATAGCGGAACGGGAAGGCGACTGGAGTGCCATG
TCCGGTTTTCAACAAACCATGCAAATGCTGAATGAGGGCATCGTTCCCACTGCGATGCTGGTTGCCAACG
ATCAGATGGCGCTGGGCGCAATGCGCGCCATTACCGAGTCCGGGCTGCGCGTTGGTGCGGATATCTCGGT
AGTGGGATACGACGATACCGAAGACAGCTCATGTTATATCCCGCCGTTAACCACCATCAAACAGGATTTT
CGCCTGCTGGGGCAAACCAGCGTGGACCGCTTGCTGCAACTCTCTCAGGGCCAGGCGGTGAAGGGCAATC
AGCTGTTGCCCGTCTCACTGGTGAAAAGAAAAACCACGCTAGCGCCCAATACGCAAACCGCCTCTCCCCG
CGCGTTGGCCGATTCATTAATGCAGCTGGCACGACAGGTTTCCCGACTGGAAAGCGGGCAGTGAGCGCAA
CGCAATTAATGTAAGTTAGCTCACTCATTAGGCACCCCAGGCTTTACACTTTATGCTTCCGGCTCGTATG
TTGTGTGGAATTGTGAGCGGATAACAATTTCACACAGGAAACAGCTATGACCATGATTACGGATTCACTG
GCCGTCGTTTTACAACGTCGTGACTGGGAAAACCCTGGCGTTACCCAACTTAATCGCCTTGCAGCACATC
CCCCTTTCGCCAGCTGGCGTAATAGCGAAGAGGCCCGCACCGATCGCCCTTCCCAACAGTTGCGCAGCCT
GAATGGCGAATGGCGCTTTGCCTGGTTTCCGGCACCAGAAGCGGTGCCGGAAAGCTGGCTGGAGTGCGAT
CTTCCTGAGGCCGATACTGTCGTCGTCCCCTCAAACTGGCAGATGCACGGTTACGATGCGCCCATCTACA
CCAACGTGACCTATCCCATTACGGTCAATCCGCCGTTTGTTCCCACGGAGAATCCGACGGGTTGTTACTC
GCTCACATTTAATGTTGATGAAAGCTGGCTACAGGAAGGCCAGACGCGAATTATTTTTGATGGCGTTGGA
ATTAGCTTATCGACTGCACGGTGCACCAATGCTTCTGGCGTCAGGCAGCCATCGGAAGCTGTGGTATGGC
TGTGCAGGTCGTAAATCACTGCATAATTCGTGTCGCTCAAGGCGCACTCCCGTTCTGGATAATGTTTTTT
GCGCCGACATCATAACGGTTCTGGCAAATATTCTGAAATGAGCTGTTGACAATTAATCATCGGCTCGTAT
AATGTGTGGAATTGTGAGCGGATAACAATTTCACACAGGAAACAGTATTCATGTCCCCTATACTAGGTTA
TTGGAAAATTAAGGGCCTTGTGCAACCCACTCGACTTCTTTTGGAATATCTTGAAGAAAAATATGAAGAG
CATTTGTATGAGCGCGATGAAGGTGATAAATGGCGAAACAAAAAGTTTGAATTGGGTTTGGAGTTTCCCA
ATCTTCCTTATTATATTGATGGTGATGTTAAATTAACACAGTCTATGGCCATCATACGTTATATAGCTGA
CAAGCACAACATGTTGGGTGGTTGTCCAAAAGAGCGTGCAGAGATTTCAATGCTTGAAGGAGCGGTTTTG
GATATTAGATACGGTGTTTCGAGAATTGCATATAGTAAAGACTTTGAAACTCTCAAAGTTGATTTTCTTA
GCAAGCTACCTGAAATGCTGAAAATGTTCGAAGATCGTTTATGTCATAAAACATATTTAAATGGTGATCA
TGTAACCCATCCTGACTTCATGTTGTATGACGCTCTTGATGTTGTTTTATACATGGACCCAATGTGCCTG
GATGCGTTCCCAAAATTAGTTTGTTTTAAAAAACGTATTGAAGCTATCCCACAAATTGATAAGTACTTGA
AATCCAGCAAGTATATAGCATGGCCTTTGCAGGGCTGGCAAGCCACGTTTGGTGGTGGCGACCATCCTCC
AAAATCGGATCTGGAAGTTCTGTTCCAGGGGCCCCTGGGATCCATAAACATGGAGTCCATCTTCCACGAG
AAACAAGAAGGCTCACTTTGTGCTCAACATTGCCTGAATAACTTATTGCAAGGAGAATATTTTAGCCCTG
TGGAATTATCCTCAATTGCACATCAGCTGGATGAGGAGGAGAGGATGAGAATGGCAGAAGGAGGAGTTAC
TAGTGAAGATTATCGCACGTTTTTACAGCAGCCTTCTGGAAATATGGATGACAGTGGTTTTTTCTCTATT
CAGGTTATAAGCAATGCCTTGAAAGTTTGGGGTTTAGAACTAATCCTGTTCAACAGTCCAGAGTATCAGA
GGCTCAGGATCGATCCTATAAATGAAAGATCATTTATATGCAATTATAAGGAACACTGGTTTACAGTTAG
AAAATTAGGAAAACAGTGGTTTAACTTGAATTCTCTCTTGACGGGTCCAGAATTAATATCAGATACATAT
CTTGCACTTTTCTTGGCTCAATTACAACAGGAAGGTTATTCTATATTTGTTGTTAAGGGTGATCTGCCAG
ATTGCGAAGCTGACCAACTCCTGCAGATGATTAGGGTCCAACAGATGCATCGACCAAAACTTATTGGAGA
AGAATTAGCACAACTAAAAGAGCAAAGAGTCCATAAAACAGACCTGGAACGAGTGTTAGAAGCAAATGAT
GGCTCAGGAATGTTAGACGAAGATGAGGAGGATTTGCAGAGGGCTCTGGCACTAAGTCGCCAAGAAATTG
ACATGGAAGATGAGGAAGCAGATCTCCGCAGGGCTATTCAGCTAAGTATGCAAGGTAGTTCCAGAAACAT
ATCTCAAGATATGACACAGACATCAGGTACAAATCTTACTTCAGAAGAGCTTCGGAAGAGACGAGAAGCC
TACTTTGAAAAACAGCAGCAAAAGCAGCAACAGCAGCAGCAGCAGCAGCAGCAGCAGCAGCAGCAGCAGC
AGCAGCAGCAGCAGCAGCAGGGGGACCTATCAGGACAGAGTTCACATCCATGTGAAAGGCCAGCCACCAG
TTCAGGAGCACTTGGGAGTGATCTAGGTGATGCTATGAGTGAAGAAGACATGCTTCAGGCAGCTGTGACC
ATGTCTTTAGAAACTGTCAGAAATGATTTGAAAACAGAAGGAAAAAAATAAATAAGAATGCGGCCGCATC
GTGACTGACTGACGATCTGCCTCGCGCGTTTCGGTGATGACGGTGAAAACCTCTGACACATGCAGCTCCC
GGAGACGGTCACAGCTTGTCTGTAAGCGGATGCCGGGAGCAGACAAGCCCGTCAGGGCGCGTCAGCGGGT
GTTGGCGGGTGTCGGGGCGCAGCCATGACCCAGTCACGTAGCGATAGCGGAGTGTATAATTCTTGAAGAC
GAAAGGGCCTCGTGATACGCCTATTTTTATAGGTTAATGTCATGATAATAATGGTTTCTTAGACGTCAGG
TGGCACTTTTCGGGGAAATGTGCGCGGAACCCCTATTTGTTTATTTTTCTAAATACATTCAAATATGTAT
CCGCTCATGAGACAATAACCCTGATAAATGCTTCAATAATATTGAAAAAGGAAGAGTATGAGTATTCAAC
ATTTCCGTGTCGCCCTTATTCCCTTTTTTGCGGCATTTTGCCTTCCTGTTTTTGCTCACCCAGAAACGCT
GGTGAAAGTAAAAGATGCTGAAGATCAGTTGGGTGCACGAGTGGGTTACATCGAACTGGATCTCAACAGC
GGTAAGATCCTTGAGAGTTTTCGCCCCGAAGAACGTTTTCCAATGATGAGCACTTTTAAAGTTCTGCTAT
GTGGCGCGGTATTATCCCGTGTTGACGCCGGGCAAGAGCAACTCGGTCGCCGCATACACTATTCTCAGAA
TGACTTGGTTGAGTACTCACCAGTCACAGAAAAGCATCTTACGGATGGCATGACAGTAAGAGAATTATGC
AGTGCTGCCATAACCATGAGTGATAACACTGCGGCCAACTTACTTCTGACAACGATCGGAGGACCGAAGG
AGCTAACCGCTTTTTTGCACAACATGGGGGATCATGTAACTCGCCTTGATCGTTGGGAACCGGAGCTGAA
TGAAGCCATACCAAACGACGAGCGTGACACCACGATGCCTGCAGCAATGGCAACAACGTTGCGCAAACTA
TTAACTGGCGAACTACTTACTCTAGCTTCCCGGCAACAATTAATAGACTGGATGGAGGCGGATAAAGTTG
CAGGACCACTTCTGCGCTCGGCCCTTCCGGCTGGCTGGTTTATTGCTGATAAATCTGGAGCCGGTGAGCG
TGGGTCTCGCGGTATCATTGCAGCACTGGGGCCAGATGGTAAGCCCTCCCGTATCGTAGTTATCTACACG
ACGGGGAGTCAGGCAACTATGGATGAACGAAATAGACAGATCGCTGAGATAGGTGCCTCACTGATTAAGC
ATTGGTAACTGTCAGACCAAGTTTACTCATATATACTTTAGATTGATTTAAAACTTCATTTTTAATTTAA
AAGGATCTAGGTGAAGATCCTTTTTGATAATCTCATGACCAAAATCCCTTAACGTGAGTTTTCGTTCCAC
TGAGCGTCAGACCCCGTAGAAAAGATCAAAGGATCTTCTTGAGATCCTTTTTTTCTGCGCGTAATCTGCT
GCTTGCAAACAAAAAAACCACCGCTACCAGCGGTGGTTTGTTTGCCGGATCAAGAGCTACCAACTCTTTT
TCCGAAGGTAACTGGCTTCAGCAGAGCGCAGATACCAAATACTGTCCTTCTAGTGTAGCCGTAGTTAGGC
CACCACTTCAAGAACTCTGTAGCACCGCCTACATACCTCGCTCTGCTAATCCTGTTACCAGTGGCTGCTG
CCAGTGGCGATAAGTCGTGTCTTACCGGGTTGGACTCAAGACGATAGTTACCGGATAAGGCGCAGCGGTC
GGGCTGAACGGGGGGTTCGTGCACACAGCCCAGCTTGGAGCGAACGACCTACACCGAACTGAGATACCTA
CAGCGTGAGCTATGAGAAAGCGCCACGCTTCCCGAAGGGAGAAAGGCGGACAGGTATCCGGTAAGCGGCA
GGGTCGGAACAGGAGAGCGCACGAGGGAGCTTCCAGGGGGAAACGCCTGGTATCTTTATAGTCCTGTCGG
GTTTCGCCACCTCTGACTTGAGCGTCGATTTTTGTGATGCTCGTCAGGGGGGCGGAGCCTATGGAAAAAC
GCCAGCAACGCGGCCTTTTTACGGTTCCTGGCCTTTTGCTGGCCTTTTGCTCACATGTTCTTTCCTGCGT
TATCCCCTGATTCTGTGGATAACCGTATTACCGCCTTTGAGTGAGCTGATACCGCTCGCCGCAGCCGAAC
GACCGAG
Features (pLannotate 1.2.2; 18 found; start..end, strand, type, name):
      4..31      +  rep_origin     RSF ori (fragment): Plasmids containing the RSF 1030 origin of replication can be propagated in E. coli cells that contain additional plasmids with compatible origins.
     36..87      -  misc_feature   bom (fragment): basis of mobility region from pBR322
     94..171     +  promoter       lacI promoter: lacI
    172..1254    +  CDS            lacI: lac repressor; lacI; The lac repressor binds to the lac operator to inhibit transcription in E. coli. This inhibition can be relieved by adding lactose or isopropyl-β-D-thiogalactopyranoside (IPTG).
   1267..1288    +  protein_bind   CAP binding site: CAP binding activates transcription in the presence of cAMP. E. coli catabolite activator protein
   1303..1333    +  promoter       lac promoter: promoter for the E. coli lac operon
   1341..1357    +  protein_bind   lac operator: The lac repressor binds to the lac operator to inhibit transcription in E. coli. This inhibition can be relieved by adding lactose or isopropyl-β-D-thiogalactopyranoside (IPTG). lac repressor encoded by lacI
   1377..1550    +  CDS            lacZα: LacZα fragment of β-galactosidase; lacZ fragment
   1814..1930    -  CDS            yciV (fragment): RNAAM_ECOLI - Also known as trpH From Escherichia coli (strain K12).
   2006..2034    +  promoter       tac promoter: strong E. coli promoter; hybrid between the trp and lac UV5 promoters
   2042..2058    +  protein_bind   lac operator: The lac repressor binds to the lac operator to inhibit transcription in E. coli. This inhibition can be relieved by adding lactose or isopropyl-β-D-thiogalactopyranoside (IPTG). lac repressor encoded by lacI
   2081..2734    +  CDS            GST26_SCHJA: Experimental evidence at protein level: Swiss-Prot protein existence level 1. GST isoenzymes appear to play a central role in the parasite detoxification system. Other functions are also suspected including a role in increasing the solubility of haematin in the parasite gut. From Schistosoma japonicum (Blood fluke).
   2780..3898    +  CDS            ATXN3: ATX3_HUMAN - Also known as ATX3, MJD, MJD1, SCA3. Experimental evidence at protein level: Swiss-Prot protein existence level 1. Deubiquitinating enzyme involved in protein homeostasis maintenance, transcription, cytoskeleton regulation, myogenesis and degradation of misfolded chaperone substrates (PubMed:12297501, PubMed:17696782, PubMed:23625928, PubMed:28445460, PubMed:16118278). Binds long polyubiquitin chains and trims them, while it has weak or no activity against chains of 4 or less ubiquitins (PubMed:17696782). Involved in degradation of misfolded chaperone substrates via its interactio
   3937..3976    +  CDS            rop (fragment): Rop protein, which maintains plasmids at low copy number; rop
   4078..4118    +  misc_feature   bom (fragment): basis of mobility region from pBR322
   4223..4327    +  promoter       AmpR promoter: bla
   4328..5188    +  CDS            AmpR: β-lactamase; bla; confers resistance to ampicillin, carbenicillin, and related antibiotics
   5359..5947    +  rep_origin     ori: high-copy-number ColE1/pMB1/pBR322/pUC origin of replication
