[The description below was written by a language model from this plasmid's Addgene catalogue record and pLannotate feature annotations shown in this document.]
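Description:
pGEX-6P1-Ataxin3Q22 is a bacterial expression plasmid built on the commercial pGEX-6P-1 backbone for producing human ataxin-3 (ATXN3) as a glutathione S-transferase fusion protein in E. coli. The sequenced plasmid is about 6.1 kb. It is maintained through a high-copy ColE1/pMB1-type origin and selected with ampicillin via the β-lactamase (AmpR) gene and its own promoter. Short annotated fragments of rop, bom, an RSF origin and yciV appear to be backbone remnants rather than functional elements, as does the lac promoter/lacZα segment lying downstream of lacI.

The expression cassette is driven by the tac promoter, a strong trp/lac hybrid, followed by a lac operator. A plasmid-borne lacI gene supplies lac repressor, so transcription is held off until it is induced with IPTG. The promoter drives the Schistosoma japonicum GST coding sequence, followed after a short linker by the roughly 1.1 kb ATXN3 open reading frame, which was cloned between BamHI and NotI so that GST sits at the N-terminus. In the pGEX-6P series this linker normally carries a PreScission protease site for removing the tag, although the site is not annotated in the feature table. The "Q22" in the name suggests a polyglutamine tract of 22 residues, which is in the normal, non-expanded range, but the record does not state this explicitly.

Ataxin-3 is a deubiquitinating enzyme and the polyglutamine disease protein linked to Machado-Joseph disease (SCA3). The associated publication examined how it edits Lys63 linkages in mixed-linkage ubiquitin chains. This fits use of the plasmid to purify recombinant ataxin-3 on glutathione affinity resin for in vitro deubiquitination and binding assays.
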