Addgene plasmid #22117: pGEX-6P1-Ataxin3Q22
Depositing lab: Henry Paulson. Depositing organization: University of Michigan. Publication: The deubiquitinating enzyme ataxin-3, a polyglutamine disease protein, edits Lys63 linkages in mixed linkage ubiquitin chains. Winborn BJ, Travis SM, Todi SV, Scaglione KM, Xu P, Williams AJ, Cohen RE, Peng J, Paulson HL. J Biol Chem. 2008 Sep 26. 283(39):26436-43. 10.1074/jbc.M803692200 PubMed 18599482.
Backbone
  Vector backbone: pGEX-6P-1
  Backbone manufacturer: GE Healthcare
  Backbone size w/o insert (bp): 4984
  Vector type: Bacterial Expression
Growth in bacteria
  Bacterial resistance: Ampicillin, 100 μg/mL
  Growth temperature: 37°C
  Growth strain: DH5alpha
  Copy number: High Copy
Gene/Insert
  Gene/Insert name: Ataxin 3
  Species: H. sapiens (human)
  Insert size (bp): 1100
  Entrez Gene: ATXN3 (a.k.a. AT3, ATX3, JOS, MJD, MJD1, SCA3)
  Tag / fusion protein: GST (N terminal on backbone)
  Cloning method: Restriction Enzyme; 5′ cloning site BamHI (unknown if destroyed); 3′ cloning site NotI (unknown if destroyed)
  Sequencing primers: 5′ pGEX-5; 3′ pGEX-3
Terms and licenses: Academic/Nonprofit Terms; Industry Terms: Not Available to Industry
How to cite: pGEX-6P1-Ataxin3Q22 was a gift from Henry Paulson (Addgene plasmid # 22117 ; http://n2t.net/addgene:22117 ; RRID:Addgene_22117)
