>Addgene plasmid #22117 | pGEX-6P1-Ataxin3Q22 | addgene partial sequence | sequence record 27920 | 22117 with pGEX3
GNCACNCGAAACGCGCGAGGCAGATCGTCAGTCAGTCACGATGCGGCCGCATTCTTATTTATTTTTTTCC
TTCTGTTTTCAAATCATTTCTGACAGTTTCTAAAGACATGGTCACAGCTGCCTGAAGCATGTCTTCTTCA
CTCATAGCATCACCTAGATCACTCCCAAGTGCTCCTGAACTGGTGGCTGGCCTTTCACATGGATGTGAAC
TCTGTCCTGATAGGTCCCCCTGCTGCTGCTGCTGCTGCTGCTGCTGCTGCTGCTGCTGCTGCTGCTGCTG
CTGCTGCTGTTGCTGCTTTTGCTGCTGTTTTTCAAAGTAGGCTTCTCGTCTCTTCCGAAGCTCTTCTGAA
GTAAGATTTGTACCTGATGTCTGTGTCATATCTTGAGATATGTTTCTGGAACTACCTTGCATACTTAGCT
GAATAGCCCTGCGGAGATCTGCTTCCTCATCTTCCATGTCAATTTCTTGGCGACTTAGTGCCAGAGCCCT
CTGCAAATCCTCCTCATCTTCGTCTAACATTCCTGAGCCATCATTTGCTTCTAACACTCGTTCCAGGTCT
GTTTTATGGACTCTTTGCTCTTTTAGTTGTGCTAATTCTTCTCCAATAAGTTTTGGTCGATGCATCTGTT
GGACCCTAATCATCTGCAGGAGTTGGTCAGCTTCGCAATCTGGCAGATCACCCTTAACAACAAATATAGA
ATAACCTTCCTGTTGTAATTGAGCCAAGAAAAGTGCAAGATATGTATCTG
