>Addgene plasmid #22117 | pGEX-6P1-Ataxin3Q22 | addgene partial sequence | sequence record 27921 | 22117 with pGEX-5
GGATCTGGAGTTCTGTTCCAGGGGCCCCTGGGATCCATAAACATGGAGTCCATCTTCCACGAGAAACAAG
AAGGCTCACTTTGTGCTCAACATTGCCTGAATAACTTATTGCAAGGAGAATATTTTAGCCCTGTGGAATT
ATCCTCAATTGCACATCAGCTGGATGAGGAGGAGAGGATGAGAATGGCAGAAGGAGGAGTTACTAGTGAA
GATTATCGCACGTTTTTACAGCAGCCTTCTGGAAATATGGATGACAGTGGTTTTTTCTCTATTCAGGTTA
TAAGCAATGCCTTGAAAGTTTGGGGTTTAGAACTAATCCTGTTCAACAGTCCAGAGTATCAGAGGCTCAG
GATCGATCCTATAAATGAAAGATCATTTATATGCAATTATAAGGAACACTGGTTTACAGTTAGAAAATTA
GGAAAACAGTGGTTTAACTTGAATTCTCTCTTGACGGGTCCAGAATTAATATCAGATACATATCTTGCAC
TTTTCTTGGCTCAATTACAACAGGAAGGTTATTCTATATTTGTTGTTAAGGGTGATCTGCCAGATTGCGA
AGCTGACCAACTCCTGCAGATGATTAGGGTCCAACAGATGCATCGACCAAAACTTATTGGAGAAGAATTA
GCACAACTAAAAGAGCAAAGAGTCCATAAAACAGACCTGGAACGAGTGTTAGAAGCAAATGATGGCTCAN
GAATGTTAGACGAAGATGAGGAGGATTTGCAGAGGGCTCTGGCACTAAGTCGCCAAGAAATTGACATGNA
NANGNAGGAAGCAAATCNNCCGCAGGCCTAN
